>Addgene plasmid #190710 | pBAD-CC-Di-C-Venus | addgene full sequence | sequence record 386378 | Addgene NGS Result
TGGAGCGACTCGTTAATCGCTTCCATGCGCCGCAGTAACAATTGCTCAAGCAGATTTATCGCCAGCAGCT
CCGAATAGCGCCCTTCCCCTTGCCCGGCGTTAATGATTTGCCCAAACAGGTCGCTGAAATGCGGCTGGTG
CGCTTCATCCGGGCGAAAGAACCCCGTATTGGCAAATATTGACGGCCAGTTAAGCCATTCATGCCAGTAG
GCGCGCGGACGAAAGTAAACCCACTGGTGATACCATTCGCGAGCCTCCGGATGACGACCGTAGTGATGAA
TCTCTCCTGGCGGGAACAGCAAAATATCACCCGGTCGGCAAACAAATTCTCGTCCCTGATTTTTCACCAC
CCCCTGACCGCGAATGGTGAGATTGAGAATATAACCTTTCATTCCCAGCGGTCGGTCGATAAAAAAATCG
AGATAACCGTTGGCCTCAATCGGCGTTAAACCCGCCACCAGATGGGCATTAAACGAGTATCCCGGCAGCA
GGGGATCATTTTGCGCTTCAGCCATACTTTTCATACTCCCGCCATTCAGAGAAGAAACCAATTGTCCATA
TTGCATCAGACATTGCCGTCACTGCGTCTTTTACTGGCTCTTCTCGCTAACCAAACCGGTAACCCCGCTT
ATTAAAAGCATTCTGTAACAAAGCGGGACCAAAGCCATGACAAAAACGCGTAACAAAAGTGTCTATAATC
ACGGCAGAAAAGTCCACATTGATTATTTGCACGGCGTCACACTTTGCTATGCCATAGCATTTTTATCCAT
AAGATTAGCGGATCCTACCTGACGCTTTTTATCGCAACTCTCTACTGTTTCTCCATACCCGTTTTTTGGG
CTAACAGGAGGAATTAACCATGGGGGGTTCTCATCATCATCATCATCATGGTATGGCTAGCCTGCAGGGC
GAAATTGCTGCGCTGAAACAGGAAATCGCTGCCCTGAAAAAAGAGAATGCCGCTCTGAAATGGGAAATCG
CAGCGCTGAAACAAGGTAGCGGTAGCGGCAGCGGTGAGGGCCTGCAGGGGGACAAGCAGAAGAACGGCAT
CAAGGCCAACTTCAAGATCCGCCACAACATCGAGGACGGCGGCGTGCAGCTCGCCGACCACTACCAGCAG
AACACCCCCATCGGCGACGGCCCCGTGCTGCTGCCCGACAACCACTACCTGAGCTACCAGTCCAAGCTGA
GCAAAGACCCCAACGAGAAGCGCGATCACATGGTCCTGCTGGAGTTCGTGACCGCCGCCGGGATCACTCT
CGGCATGGACGAGCTGTACAAGGGCAGCGGCAGCGGCAGCGGTCTAGAGGGTAGTGGCTGAGGTACCAAG
CTTGGCTGTTTTGGCGGATGAGAGAAGATTTTCAGCCTGATACAGATTAAATCAGAACGCAGAAGCGGTC
TGATAAAACAGAATTTGCCTGGCGGCAGTAGCGCGGTGGTCCCACCTGACCCCATGCCGAACTCAGAAGT
GAAACGCCGTAGCGCCGATGGTAGTGTGGGGTCTCCCCATGCGAGAGTAGGGAACTGCCAGGCATCAAAT
AAAACGAAAGGCTCAGTCGAAAGACTGGGCCTTTCGTTTTATCTGTTGTTTGTCGGTGAACGCTCTCCTG
AGTAGGACAAATCCGCCGGGAGCGGATTTGAACGTTGCGAAGCAACGGCCCGGAGGGTGGCGGGCAGGAC
GCCCGCCATAAACTGCCAGGCATCAAATTAAGCAGAAGGCCATCCTGACGGATGGCCTTTTTGCGTTTCT
ACAAACTCTTTTGTTTATTTTTCTAAATACATTCAAATATGTATCCGCTCATGAGACAATAACCCTGATA
AATGCTTCAATAATATTGAAAAAGGAAGAGTATGAGTATTCAACATTTCCGTGTCGCCCTTATTCCCTTT
TTTGCGGCATTTTGCCTTCCTGTTTTTGCTCACCCAGAAACGCTGGTGAAAGTAAAAGATGCTGAAGATC
AGTTGGGTGCACGAGTGGGTTACATCGAACTGGATCTCAACAGCGGTAAGATCCTTGAGAGTTTTCGCCC
CGAAGAACGTTTTCCAATGATGAGCACTTTTAAAGTTCTGCTATGTGGCGCGGTATTATCCCGTGTTGAC
GCCGGGCAAGAGCAACTCGGTCGCCGCATACACTATTCTCAGAATGACTTGGTTGAGTACTCACCAGTCA
CAGAAAAGCATCTTACGGATGGCATGACAGTAAGAGAATTATGCAGTGCTGCCATAACCATGAGTGATAA
CACTGCGGCCAACTTACTTCTGACAACGATCGGAGGACCGAAGGAGCTAACCGCTTTTTTGCACAACATG
GGGGATCATGTAACTCGCCTTGATCGTTGGGAACCGGAGCTGAATGAAGCCATACCAAACGACGAGCGTG
ACACCACGATGCCTGTAGCAATGGCAACAACGTTGCGCAAACTATTAACTGGCGAACTACTTACTCTAGC
TTCCCGGCAACAATTAATAGACTGGATGGAGGCGGATAAAGTTGCAGGACCACTTCTGCGCTCGGCCCTT
CCGGCTGGCTGGTTTATTGCTGATAAATCTGGAGCCGGTGAGCGTGGGTCTCGCGGTATCATTGCAGCAC
TGGGGCCAGATGGTAAGCCCTCCCGTATCGTAGTTATCTACACGACGGGGAGTCAGGCAACTATGGATGA
ACGAAATAGACAGATCGCTGAGATAGGTGCCTCACTGATTAAGCATTGGTAACTGTCAGACCAAGTTTAC
TCATATATACTTTAGATTGATTTAAAACTTCATTTTTAATTTAAAAGGATCTAGGTGAAGATCCTTTTTG
ATAATCTCATGACCAAAATCCCTTAACGTGAGTTTTCGTTCCACTGAGCGTCAGACCCCGTAGAAAAGAT
CAAAGGATCTTCTTGAGATCCTTTTTTTCTGCGCGTAATCTGCTGCTTGCAAACAAAAAAACCACCGCTA
CCAGCGGTGGTTTGTTTGCCGGATCAAGAGCTACCAACTCTTTTTCCGAAGGTAACTGGCTTCAGCAGAG
CGCAGATACCAAATACTGTCCTTCTAGTGTAGCCGTAGTTAGGCCACCACTTCAAGAACTCTGTAGCACC
GCCTACATACCTCGCTCTGCTAATCCTGTTACCAGTGGCTGCTGCCAGTGGCGATAAGTCGTGTCTTACC
GGGTTGGACTCAAGACGATAGTTACCGGATAAGGCGCAGCGGTCGGGCTGAACGGGGGGTTCGTGCACAC
AGCCCAGCTTGGAGCGAACGACCTACACCGAACTGAGATACCTACAGCGTGAGCTATGAGAAAGCGCCAC
GCTTCCCGAAGGGAGAAAGGCGGACAGGTATCCGGTAAGCGGCAGGGTCGGAACAGGAGAGCGCACGAGG
GAGCTTCCAGGGGGAAACGCCTGGTATCTTTATAGTCCTGTCGGGTTTCGCCACCTCTGACTTGAGCGTC
GATTTTTGTGATGCTCGTCAGGGGGGCGGAGCCTATGGAAAAACGCCAGCAACGCGGCCTTTTTACGGTT
CCTGGCCTTTTGCTGGCCTTTTGCTCACATGTTCTTTCCTGCGTTATCCCCTGATTCTGTGGATAACCGT
ATTACCGCCTTTGAGTGAGCTGATACCGCTCGCCGCAGCCGAACGACCGAGCGCAGCGAGTCAGTGAGCG
AGGAAGCGGAAGAGCGCCTGATGCGGTATTTTCTCCTTACGCATCTGTGCGGTATTTCACACCGCATATG
GTGCACTCTCAGTACAATCTGCTCTGATGCCGCATAGTTAAGCCAGTATACACTCCGCTATCGCTACGTG
ACTGGGTCATGGCTGCGCCCCGACACCCGCCAACACCCGCTGACGCGCCCTGACGGGCTTGTCTGCTCCC
GGCATCCGCTTACAGACAAGCTGTGACCGTCTCCGGGAGCTGCATGTGTCAGAGGTTTTCACCGTCATCA
CCGAAACGCGCGAGGCAGCAGATCAATTCGCGCGCGAAGGCGAAGCGGCATGCATAATGTGCCTGTCAAA
TGGACGAAGCAGGGATTCTGCAAACCCTATGCTACTCCGTCAAGCCGTCAATTGTCTGATTCGTTACCAA
TTATGACAACTTGACGGCTACATCATTCACTTTTTCTTCACAACCGGCACGGAACTCGCTCGGGCTGGCC
CCGGTGCATTTTTTAAATACCCGCGAGAAATAGAGTTGATCGTCAAAACCAACATTGCGACCGACGGTGG
CGATAGGCATCCGGGTGGTGCTCAAAAGCAGCTTCGCCTGGCTGATACGTTGGTCCTCGCGCCAGCTTAA
GACGCTAATCCCTAACTGCTGGCGGAAAAGATGTGACAGACGCGACGGCGACAAGCAAACATGCTGTGCG
ACGCTGGCGATATCAAAATTGCTGTCTGCCAGGTGATCGCTGATGTACTGACAAGCCTCGCGTACCCGAT
TATCCATCGGTGGA
Features (pLannotate 1.2.2; 12 found; start..end, strand, type, name):
    542..826     +  promoter       araBAD promoter: araBAD; promoter of the L-arabinose operon of E. coli; the araC regulatory gene is transcribed in the opposite direction (Guzman et al., 1995)
    872..892     +  CDS            capTEV™ (fragment): composite tag for in vivo biotinylation, TEV protease cleavage, and 6xHis tagging
   1031..1282    +  CDS            VC155: C-terminal fragment of mVenus for use in bimolecular fluorescence complementation (BiFC) (Kodama and Hu, 2010)
   1417..1532    +  ncRNA          5S rRNA: Accession: RF00001 - 5S ribosomal RNA
   1536..1622    +  terminator     rrnB T1 terminator: Escherichia coli rrnB; transcription terminator T1 from the E. coli rrnB gene
   1714..1741    +  terminator     rrnB T2 terminator: transcription terminator T2 from the E. coli rrnB gene
   1760..1851    +  promoter       AmpR promoter: bla
   1852..2712    +  CDS            AmpR: β-lactamase; bla; confers resistance to ampicillin, carbenicillin, and related antibiotics
   2883..3471    +  rep_origin     ori: high-copy-number ColE1/pMB1/pBR322/pUC origin of replication
   3657..3797    -  misc_feature   bom: basis of mobility region from pBR322
   3899..3939    -  CDS            rop (fragment): Rop protein, which maintains plasmids at low copy number; rop
   4061..515     -  CDS            araC (across the origin): L-arabinose regulatory protein; araC
