[The description below was written by a language model from this plasmid's Addgene catalogue record and pLannotate feature annotations shown in this document.]
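Description:
pBAD-CC-Di-C-Venus is a 4.4 kb bacterial expression plasmid built on the pBAD backbone for arabinose-inducible protein production in E. coli. It carries the araBAD promoter together with the divergently transcribed araC gene, whose product represses the promoter in the absence of L-arabinose and activates it when the sugar is present, giving tunable, tightly regulated expression. Propagation relies on a ColE1/pBR322-type origin accompanied by the bom mobility region and a remnant of rop. The repository lists the plasmid as low copy, although only a fragment of rop is annotated. Selection is by ampicillin through the bla β-lactamase gene under its own promoter.

The payload is a fusion in which the de novo designed, parallel dimeric coiled-coil peptide CC-Di is followed by the C-terminal fragment of Venus (annotated as VC155, the fragment used in bimolecular fluorescence complementation). The CC-Di segment itself is not annotated in the feature table, but presumably lies in the gap between the promoter region and VC155. A short match to a composite affinity tag near the start of the open reading frame probably reflects a small tag element such as a His stretch, but the record does not confirm this. Transcription ends at the rrnB T1 and T2 terminators, preceded by the 5S rRNA segment typical of this backbone.

The split-Venus fragment is non-fluorescent alone. Fluorescence would be expected only when a partner carrying the complementary N-terminal Venus fragment is brought close by coiled-coil association. The construct is therefore suited to BiFC-style assays of designed peptide interactions in bacterial cells, in keeping with the associated work on de novo peptides, although the record does not name the partner plasmid.
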