Addgene plasmid #190710: pBAD-CC-Di-C-Venus
Purpose: Encodes the parallel coiled-coil CC-Di followed by C-Venus.
Depositing lab: Nigel Savery. Depositing organization: University of Bristol. Publication: De novo designed peptides for cellular delivery and subcellular localisation. Rhys GG, Cross JA, Dawson WM, Thompson HF, Shanmugaratnam S, Savery NJ, Dodding MP, Hocker B, Woolfson DN. Nat Chem Biol. 2022 Jul 14. pii: 10.1038/s41589-022-01076-6. doi: 10.1038/s41589-022-01076-6. PubMed 35836017.
Backbone
  Vector backbone: pBAD
Growth in bacteria
  Bacterial resistance: Ampicillin, 100 μg/mL
  Growth temperature: 37°C
  Growth strain: DH5alpha
  Copy number: Low Copy
Gene/Insert
  Gene/Insert name: CC-Di-C-Venus
Terms and licenses: Academic/Nonprofit Terms; Industry Terms: Not Available to Industry
How to cite: pBAD-CC-Di-C-Venus was a gift from Nigel Savery (Addgene plasmid # 190710 ; http://n2t.net/addgene:190710 ; RRID:Addgene_190710)
